Addgene plasmid #62259: pAN-PBAD-sgRNA-A3NT
Purpose: expression of A3NT sgRNA from the arabinose-inducible promoter
Depositing lab: Christopher Voigt. Depositing organization: Massachusetts Institute of Technology. Publication: Multi-input CRISPR/Cas genetic circuits that interface host regulatory networks. Nielsen AA, Voigt CA. Mol Syst Biol. 2014 Nov 24;10:763. doi: 10.15252/msb.20145735. PubMed 25422271.
Backbone
  Vector backbone: unknown
  Total vector size (bp): 3837
  Vector type: Bacterial Expression, CRISPR
Growth in bacteria
  Bacterial resistance: Ampicillin, 100 μg/mL
  Growth temperature: 37°C
  Growth strain: DH5alpha
  Copy number: Unknown
Gene/Insert
  Gene/Insert name: A3NT sgRNA
  gRNA/shRNA sequence: ataataccatgctccatttcgttttagagctagaaatagcaagttaaaataaggctagtccgTtATcaacttgaaaaagtggcaccgagtcggtgcttttttt
  Species: Synthetic
  Promoter: pBAD
  Cloning method: Unknown
  Sequencing primers: 5′ pBAD-F
Terms and licenses: Academic/Nonprofit Terms; Industry Terms: Not Available to Industry
How to cite: pAN-PBAD-sgRNA-A3NT was a gift from Christopher Voigt (Addgene plasmid # 62259 ; http://n2t.net/addgene:62259 ; RRID:Addgene_62259)
