[The description below was written by a language model from this plasmid's Addgene catalogue record and pLannotate feature annotations shown in this document.]
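Description:
pAN-PBAD-sgRNA-A3NT is a 3,837 bp bacterial expression plasmid that produces a single guide RNA, A3NT, under arabinose control in E. coli. The record lists the backbone as unknown. The annotated sequence shows a ColE1/pMB1-type origin of replication, annotated as high-copy although the catalogue gives copy number as unknown. It also shows a β-lactamase gene driven by its own promoter, which provides ampicillin selection. A BioBrick prefix upstream of the regulatory cassette suggests assembly from standardised parts, and a putative bacterial terminator lies near the end of the sequence.

The payload follows the classic araC–PBAD arrangement. The araC regulator gene is transcribed in the opposite direction to the araBAD promoter, so the plasmid carries its own regulator. AraC represses the promoter without L-arabinose and activates it when the sugar is present. Immediately downstream of the promoter lie the synthetic A3NT targeting sequence and the Streptococcus pyogenes Cas9 guide RNA scaffold. These are followed by a region derived from the rrnB operon, comprising a 5S rRNA segment and the rrnB T1 terminator, which ends transcription. A short match to a capTEV tag fragment between the scaffold and terminator is probably leftover vector sequence (for example a His-tag remnant) rather than a functional coding element.

The plasmid encodes no Cas9 or dCas9, so the protein must be supplied from another construct or the host. The record associates it with work on multi-input CRISPR/Cas genetic circuits that interface with host regulatory networks. In that setting, arabinose serves as an input signal that switches on the guide RNA. The record does not describe the target of the A3NT guide.
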