Features (pLannotate 1.2.2; 11 found; start..end, strand, type, name):
     91..112     +  misc_feature   BioBrick prefix: BioBrick prefix for parts that do not start with "ATG"
    113..991     -  CDS            araC: L-arabinose regulatory protein; araC
   1018..1302    +  promoter       araBAD promoter: araBAD; promoter of the L-arabinose operon of E. coli; the araC regulatory gene is transcribed in the opposite direction (Guzman et al., 1995)
   1324..1399    +  misc_RNA       gRNA scaffold: guide RNA scaffold for the Streptococcus pyogenes CRISPR/Cas9 system
   1465..1482    +  CDS            capTEV™ (fragment): composite tag for in vivo biotinylation, TEV protease cleavage, and 6xHis tagging
   1589..1704    +  ncRNA          5S rRNA: Accession: RF00001 - 5S ribosomal RNA
   1708..1754    +  terminator     rrnB T1 terminator: transcription terminator T1 from the E. coli rrnB gene
   1978..2566    -  rep_origin     ori: high-copy-number ColE1/pMB1/pBR322/pUC origin of replication
   2737..3597    -  CDS            AmpR: β-lactamase; bla; confers resistance to ampicillin, carbenicillin, and related antibiotics
   3598..3702    -  promoter       AmpR promoter: bla
   3792..3835    -  terminator     bacterial terminator: putative bacterial transcription terminator
>Addgene plasmid #62259 | pAN-PBAD-sgRNA-A3NT | depositor full sequence | sequence record 108959 | pAN-PBAD-sgRNA-A3NT sequence 3837 bps
TTCAGCCAAAAAACTTAAGACCGCCGGTCTTGTCCACTACCTTGCAGTAATGCGGTGGACAGGATCGGCG
GTTTTCTTTTCTCTTCTCAAGAATTCGCGGCCGCTTCTAGAGTTATGACAACTTGACGGCTACATCATTC
ACTTTTTCTTCACAACCGGCACGGAACTCGCTCGGGCTGGCCCCGGTGCATTTTTTAAATACCCGCGAGA
AATAGAGTTGATCGTCAAAACCAACATTGCGACCGACGGTGGCGATAGGCATCCGGGTGGTGCTCAAAAG
CAGCTTCGCCTGGCTGATACGTTGGTCCTCGCGCCAGCTTAAGACGCTAATCCCTAACTGCTGGCGGAAA
AGATGTGACAGACGCGACGGCGACAAGCAAACATGCTGTGCGACGCTGGCGATATCAAAATTGCTGTCTG
CCAGGTGATCGCTGATGTACTGACAAGCCTCGCGTACCCGATTATCCATCGGTGGATGGAGCGACTCGTT
AATCGCTTCCATGCGCCGCAGTAACAATTGCTCAAGCAGATTTATCGCCAGCAGCTCCGAATAGCGCCCT
TCCCCTTGCCCGGCGTTAATGATTTGCCCAAACAGGTCGCTGAAATGCGGCTGGTGCGCTTCATCCGGGC
GAAAGAACCCCGTATTGGCAAATATTGACGGCCAGTTAAGCCATTCATGCCAGTAGGCGCGCGGACGAAA
GTAAACCCACTGGTGATACCATTCGCGAGCCTCCGGATGACGACCGTAGTGATGAATCTCTCCTGGCGGG
AACAGCAAAATATCACCCGGTCGGCAAACAAATTCTCGTCCCTGATTTTTCACCACCCCCTGACCGCGAA
TGGTGAGATTGAGAATATAACCTTTCATTCCCAGCGGTCGGTCGATAAAAAAATCGAGATAACCGTTGGC
CTCAATCGGCGTTAAACCCGCCACCAGATGGGCATTAAACGAGTATCCCGGCAGCAGGGGATCATTTTGC
GCTTCAGCCATACTTTTCATACTCCCGCCATTCAGAGAAGAAACCAATTGTCCATATTGCATCAGACATT
GCCGTCACTGCGTCTTTTACTGGCTCTTCTCGCTAACCAAACCGGTAACCCCGCTTATTAAAAGCATTCT
GTAACAAAGCGGGACCAAAGCCATGACAAAAACGCGTAACAAAAGTGTCTATAATCACGGCAGAAAAGTC
CACATTGATTATTTGCACGGCGTCACACTTTGCTATGCCATAGCATTTTTATCCATAAGATTAGCGGATC
CTACCTGACGCTTTTTATCGCAACTCTCTACTGTTTCTCCATAATAATACCATGCTCCATTTCGTTTTAG
AGCTAGAAATAGCAAGTTAAAATAAGGCTAGTCCGTTATCAACTTGAAAAAGTGGCACCGAGTCGGTGCT
TTTTTTGAAGCTTGGGCCCGAACAAAAACTCATCTCAGAAGAGGATCTGAATAGCGCCGTCGACCATCAT
CATCATCATCATTGAGTTTAAACGGTCTCCAGCTTGGCTGTTTTGGCGGATGAGAGAAGATTTTCAGCCT
GATACAGATTAAATCAGAACGCAGAAGCGGTCTGATAAAACAGAATTTGCCTGGCGGCAGTAGCGCGGTG
GTCCCACCTGACCCCATGCCGAACTCAGAAGTGAAACGCCGTAGCGCCGATGGTAGTGTGGGGTCTCCCC
ATGCGAGAGTAGGGAACTGCCAGGCATCAAATAAAACGAAAGGCTCAGTCGAAAGACTGGGCCTTTCGTT
TTATCTGTTGTTTGTCGGTGAACTGGATCCTTACTCGAGTCTAGACTGCAGGCTTCCTCGCTCACTGACT
CGCTGCGCTCGGTCGTTCGGCTGCGGCGAGCGGTATCAGCTCACTCAAAGGCGGTAATACGGTTATCCAC
AGAATCAGGGGATAACGCAGGAAAGAACATGTGAGCAAAAGGCCAGCAAAAGGCCAGGAACCGTAAAAAG
GCCGCGTTGCTGGCGTTTTTCCACAGGCTCCGCCCCCCTGACGAGCATCACAAAAATCGACGCTCAAGTC
AGAGGTGGCGAAACCCGACAGGACTATAAAGATACCAGGCGTTTCCCCCTGGAAGCTCCCTCGTGCGCTC
TCCTGTTCCGACCCTGCCGCTTACCGGATACCTGTCCGCCTTTCTCCCTTCGGGAAGCGTGGCGCTTTCT
CATAGCTCACGCTGTAGGTATCTCAGTTCGGTGTAGGTCGTTCGCTCCAAGCTGGGCTGTGTGCACGAAC
CCCCCGTTCAGCCCGACCGCTGCGCCTTATCCGGTAACTATCGTCTTGAGTCCAACCCGGTAAGACACGA
CTTATCGCCACTGGCAGCAGCCACTGGTAACAGGATTAGCAGAGCGAGGTATGTAGGCGGTGCTACAGAG
TTCTTGAAGTGGTGGCCTAACTACGGCTACACTAGAAGGACAGTATTTGGTATCTGCGCTCTGCTGAAGC
CAGTTACCTTCGGAAAAAGAGTTGGTAGCTCTTGATCCGGCAAACAAACCACCGCTGGTAGCGGTGGTTT
TTTTGTTTGCAAGCAGCAGATTACGCGCAGAAAAAAAGGATCTCAAGAAGATCCTTTGATCTTTTCTACG
GGGTCTGACGCTCAGTGGAACGAAAACTCACGTTAAGGGATTTTGGTCATGAGATTATCAAAAAGGATCT
TCACCTAGATCCTTTTAAATTAAAAATGAAGTTTTAAATCAATCTAAAGTATATATGAGTAAACTTGGTC
TGACAGTTACCAATGCTTAATCAGTGAGGCACCTATCTCAGCGATCTGTCTATTTCGTTCATCCATAGTT
GCCTGACTCCCCGTCGTGTAGATAACTACGATACGGGAGGGCTTACCATCTGGCCCCAGTGCTGCAATGA
TACCGCGAGACCCACGCTCACCGGCTCCAGATTTATCAGCAATAAACCAGCCAGCCGGAAGGGCCGAGCG
CAGAAGTGGTCCTGCAACTTTATCCGCCTCCATCCAGTCTATTAATTGTTGCCGGGAAGCTAGAGTAAGT
AGTTCGCCAGTTAATAGTTTGCGCAACGTTGTTGCCATTGCTACAGGCATCGTGGTGTCACGCTCGTCGT
TTGGTATGGCTTCATTCAGCTCCGGTTCCCAACGATCAAGGCGAGTTACATGATCCCCCATGTTGTGCAA
AAAAGCGGTTAGCTCCTTCGGTCCTCCGATCGTTGTCAGAAGTAAGTTGGCCGCAGTGTTATCACTCATG
GTTATGGCAGCACTGCATAATTCTCTTACTGTCATGCCATCCGTAAGATGCTTTTCTGTGACTGGTGAGT
ACTCAACCAAGTCATTCTGAGAATAGTGTATGCGGCGACCGAGTTGCTCTTGCCCGGCGTCAATACGGGA
TAATACCGCGCCACATAGCAGAACTTTAAAAGTGCTCATCATTGGAAAACGTTCTTCGGGGCGAAAACTC
TCAAGGATCTTACCGCTGTTGAGATCCAGTTCGATGTAACCCACTCGTGCACCCAACTGATCTTCAGCAT
CTTTTACTTTCACCAGCGTTTCTGGGTGAGCAAAAACAGGAAGGCAAAATGCCGCAAAAAAGGGAATAAG
GGCGACACGGAAATGTTGAATACTCATACTCTTCCTTTTTCAATATTATTGAAGCATTTATCAGGGTTAT
TGTCTCATGAGCGGATACATATTTGAATGTATTTAGAAAAATAAACAAATAGGGGTTCCGCGCACATTTC
CCCGAAAAGTGCCACCTGACGTCTAAGAAACCATTATTATCATGACATTAACCTATAAAAATAGGCGTAT
CACGAGGCAGAATTTCAGATAAAAAAAATCCTTAGCTTTCGCTAAGGATGATTTCTG
