>Addgene plasmid #62259 | pAN-PBAD-sgRNA-A3NT | addgene partial sequence | sequence record 105838 | pBAD-F 5'-ATGCCATAGCATTTTTATCC-3'
ACGCTTTTTATCGCAACTCTCTACTGTTTCTCCATAATAATACCATGCTCCATTTCGTTTTAGAGCTAGA
AATAGCAAGTTAAAATAAGGCTAGTCCGTTATCAACTTGAAAAAGTGGCACCGAGTCGGTGCTTTTTTTG
AAGCTTGGGCCCGAACAAAAACTCATCTCAGAAGAGGATCTGAATAGCGCCGTCGACCATCATCATCATC
ATCATTGAGTTTAAACGGTCTCCAGCTTGGCTGTTTTGGCGGATGAGAGAAGATTTTCAGCCTGATACAG
ATTAAATCAGAACGCAGAAGCGGTCTGATAAAACAGAATTTGCCTGGCGGCAGTAGCGCGGTGGTCCCAC
CTGACCCCATGCCGAACTCAGAAGTGAAACGCCGTAGCGCCGATGGTAGTGTGGGGTCTCCCCATGCGAG
AGTAGGGAACTGCCAGGCATCAAATAAAACGAAAGGCTCAGTCGAAAGACTGGGCCTTTCGTTTTATCTG
TTGTTTGTCGGTGAACTGGATCCTTACTCGAGTCTAGACTGCAGGCTTCCTCGCTCACTGACTCGCTGCG
CTCGGTCGTTCGGCTGCGGCGAGCGGTATCAGCTCACTCAAAGGCGGTAATACGGTTATCCACAGAATCA
GGGGATAACGCAGGAAAGAACATGTGAGCAAAAGGCCAGCAAAAGGCCAGGAACCGTAAAAAGGCCGCGT
TGCTGGCGTTTTTCCACAGGCTCCGCCCCCCTGACGAGCATCACAAAAATCGACGCTCAAGTCAGAGGTG
GCGAAACCCGACAGGACTATAAAGATACCAGGCGTTTCCCCCTGGAAGCTCCCTCGTGCGCTCTCCTGTT
CCGACCCTGCCGCTTACCGGATACCTGTCCGCCTTTCTCCCTTCGGGAAGCGTGGCGCTTTCTCATAGCT
CACGCTGTAGGTATCTCAGTT
