>Addgene plasmid #62259 | pAN-PBAD-sgRNA-A3NT | addgene partial sequence | sequence record 106158 | AraC-F 5'-TGACAACTTGACGGCTACATC-3'
CTCGCTCGGGCTGGCCCCGGTGCATTTTTTAAATACCCGCGAGAAATAGAGTTGATCGTCAAAACCAACA
TTGCGACCGACGGTGGCGATAGGCATCCGGGTGGTGCTCAAAAGCAGCTTCGCCTGGCTGATACGTTGGT
CCTCGCGCCAGCTTAAGACGCTAATCCCTAACTGCTGGCGGAAAAGATGTGACAGACGCGACGGCGACAA
GCAAACATGCTGTGCGACGCTGGCGATATCAAAATTGCTGTCTGCCAGGTGATCGCTGATGTACTGACAA
GCCTCGCGTACCCGATTATCCATCGGTGGATGGAGCGACTCGTTAATCGCTTCCATGCGCCGCAGTAACA
ATTGCTCAAGCAGATTTATCGCCAGCAGCTCCGAATAGCGCCCTTCCCCTTGCCCGGCGTTAATGATTTG
CCCAAACAGGTCGCTGAAATGCGGCTGGTGCGCTTCATCCGGGCGAAAGAACCCCGTATTGGCAAATATT
GACGGCCAGTTAAGCCATTCATGCCAGTAGGCGCGCGGACGAAAGTAAACCCACTGGTGATACCATTCGC
GAGCCTCCGGATGACGACCGTAGTGATGAATCTCTCCTGGCGGGAACAGCAAAATATCACCCGGTCGGCA
AACAAATTCTCGTCCCTGATTTTTCACCACCCCCTGACCGCGAATGGTGAGATTGAGAATATAACCTTTC
ATTCCCAGCGGTCGGTCGATAAAAAAATCGAGATAACCGTTGGCCTCAATCGGCGTTAAACCCGCCACCA
GATGGGCATTAAACGAGTATCCCGGCAGCAGGGGATCATTTTGCGCTTCAGCCATACTTTTCATACTCCC
GCCATTCAGAGAAGAAACCAATTGTCCATATTGCATCAGACATTGCCGTCACTGCGTCTTTTACTGGCTC
TTCTCGCTAACCAAACCGGTAACCC
